>Addgene plasmid #83857 | pDONR-IAA19_no stop | depositor full sequence | sequence record 161888 | pDONR-IAA19_no stop sequence 3142 bps
CTTTCCTGCGTTATCCCCTGATTCTGTGGATAACCGTATTACCGCCTTTGAGTGAGCTGATACCGCTCGC
CGCAGCCGAACGACCGAGCGCAGCGAGTCAGTGAGCGAGGAAGCGGAAGAGCGCCCAATACGCAAACCGC
CTCTCCCCGCGCGTTGGCCGATTCATTAATGCAGCTGGCACGACAGGTTTCCCGACTGGAAAGCGGGCAG
TGAGCGCAACGCAATTAATACGCGTACCGCTAGCCAGGAAGAGTTTGTAGAAACGCAAAAAGGCCATCCG
TCAGGATGGCCTTCTGCTTAGTTTGATGCCTGGCAGTTTATGGCGGGCGTCCTGCCCGCCACCCTCCGGG
CCGTTGCTTCACAACGTTCAAATCCGCTCCCGGCGGATTTGTCCTACTCAGGAGAGCGTTCACCGACAAA
CAACAGATAAAACGAAAGGCCCAGTCTTCCGACTGAGCCTTTCGTTTTATTTGATGCCTGGCAGTTCCCT
ACTCTCGCGTTAACGCTAGCATGGATGTTTTCCCAGTCACGACGTTGTAAAACGACGGCCAGTCTTAAGC
TCGGGCCCCAAATAATGATTTTATTTTGACTGATAGTGACCTGTTTCGTTGCAACAAATTGATGAGCAAT
GCTTTTTTATAATGCCAACTTTGTACAAAAAAGCAGGCTTCAAAATGGAGAAGGAAGGACTCGGGCTTGA
GATAACGGAGCTGAGATTGGGGCTTCCGGGGAGAGATGTGGCAGAGAAGATGATGAAGAAGAGAGCTTTC
ACGGAGATGAATATGACGTCGTCGGGTAGTAATAGTGATCAATGTGAAAGCGGCGTCGTTTCATCTGGTG
GTGACGCTGAGAAGGTTAATGATTCGCCGGCGGCGAAAAGCCAGGTGGTGGGGTGGCCACCGGTTTGTTC
TTACCGGAAGAAAAACAGCTGTAAGGAAGCTTCGACCACGAAAGTGGGGTTAGGGTATGTGAAAGTGAGC
ATGGATGGTGTGCCTTATTTGAGGAAGATGGATCTTGGTTCGAGCCAAGGCTATGATGATCTAGCCTTTG
CTCTTGATAAGCTCTTCGGTTTCCGTGGCATCGGTGTGGCCTTGAAAGATGGTGACAACTGCGAATACGT
TACCATATACGAAGACAAAGATGGAGACTGGATGCTCGCCGGTGATGTACCTTGGGGGATGTTTCTAGAG
TCATGCAAGAGGTTGAGAATAATGAAAAGATCGGATGCTACCGGGTTTGGGCTGCAGCCTAGAGGAGTAG
ACGAGCACCCAGCTTTCTTGTACAAAGTTGGCATTATAAGAAAGCATTGCTTATCAATTTGTTGCAACGA
ACAGGTCACTATCAGTCAAAATAAAATCATTATTTGCCATCCAGCTGATATCCCCTATAGTGAGTCGTAT
TACATGGTCATAGCTGTTTCCTGGCAGCTCTGGCCCGTGTCTCAAAATCTCTGATGTTACATTGCACAAG
ATAAAATAATATCATCATGAACAATAAAACTGTCTGCTTACATAAACAGTAATACAAGGGGTGTTATGAG
CCATATTCAACGGGAAACGTCGAGGCCGCGATTAAATTCCAACATGGATGCTGATTTATATGGGTATAAA
TGGGCTCGCGATAATGTCGGGCAATCAGGTGCGACAATCTATCGCTTGTATGGGAAGCCCGATGCGCCAG
AGTTGTTTCTGAAACATGGCAAAGGTAGCGTTGCCAATGATGTTACAGATGAGATGGTCAGACTAAACTG
GCTGACGGAATTTATGCCTCTTCCGACCATCAAGCATTTTATCCGTACTCCTGATGATGCATGGTTACTC
ACCACTGCGATCCCCGGAAAAACAGCATTCCAGGTATTAGAAGAATATCCTGATTCAGGTGAAAATATTG
TTGATGCGCTGGCAGTGTTCCTGCGCCGGTTGCATTCGATTCCTGTTTGTAATTGTCCTTTTAACAGCGA
TCGCGTATTTCGTCTCGCTCAGGCGCAATCACGAATGAATAACGGTTTGGTTGATGCGAGTGATTTTGAT
GACGAGCGTAATGGCTGGCCTGTTGAACAAGTCTGGAAAGAAATGCATAAACTTTTGCCATTCTCACCGG
ATTCAGTCGTCACTCATGGTGATTTCTCACTTGATAACCTTATTTTTGACGAGGGGAAATTAATAGGTTG
TATTGATGTTGGACGAGTCGGAATCGCAGACCGATACCAGGATCTTGCCATCCTATGGAACTGCCTCGGT
GAGTTTTCTCCTTCATTACAGAAACGGCTTTTTCAAAAATATGGTATTGATAATCCTGATATGAATAAAT
TGCAGTTTCATTTGATGCTCGATGAGTTTTTCTAATCAGAATTGGTTAATTGGTTGTAACACTGGCAGAG
CATTACGCTGACTTGACGGGACGGCGCAAGCTCATGACCAAAATCCCTTAACGTGAGTTACGCGTCGTTC
CACTGAGCGTCAGACCCCGTAGAAAAGATCAAAGGATCTTCTTGAGATCCTTTTTTTCTGCGCGTAATCT
GCTGCTTGCAAACAAAAAAACCACCGCTACCAGCGGTGGTTTGTTTGCCGGATCAAGAGCTACCAACTCT
TTTTCCGAAGGTAACTGGCTTCAGCAGAGCGCAGATACCAAATACTGTTCTTCTAGTGTAGCCGTAGTTA
GGCCACCACTTCAAGAACTCTGTAGCACCGCCTACATACCTCGCTCTGCTAATCCTGTTACCAGTGGCTG
CTGCCAGTGGCGATAAGTCGTGTCTTACCGGGTTGGACTCAAGACGATAGTTACCGGATAAGGCGCAGCG
GTCGGGCTGAACGGGGGGTTCGTGCACACAGCCCAGCTTGGAGCGAACGACCTACACCGAACTGAGATAC
CTACAGCGTGAGCTATGAGAAAGCGCCACGCTTCCCGAAGGGAGAAAGGCGGACAGGTATCCGGTAAGCG
GCAGGGTCGGAACAGGAGAGCGCACGAGGGAGCTTCCAGGGGGAAACGCCTGGTATCTTTATAGTCCTGT
CGGGTTTCGCCACCTCTGACTTGAGCGTCGATTTTTGTGATGCTCGTCAGGGGGGCGGAGCCTATGGAAA
AACGCCAGCAACGCGGCCTTTTTACGGTTCCTGGCCTTTTGCTGGCCTTTTGCTCACATGTT
Features (pLannotate 1.2.2; 10 found; start..end, strand, type, name):
    121..213     +  CDS            lacI (fragment): lac repressor; lacI; The lac repressor binds to the lac operator to inhibit transcription in E. coli. This inhibition can be relieved by adding lactose or isopropyl-β-D-thiogalactopyranoside (IPTG).
    268..295     -  terminator     rrnB T2 terminator: transcription terminator T2 from the E. coli rrnB gene
    427..470     +  terminator     rrnB T1 terminator: Escherichia coli rrnB; transcription terminator T1 from the E. coli rrnB gene
    517..553     -  CDS            lacZα (fragment): LacZα fragment of β-galactosidase; lacZ fragment
    569..669     +  protein_bind   attL1: mutant version of attL; recombination site for the Gateway® LR reaction LR Clonase™
    675..1265    +  CDS            IAA19: IAA19_ARATH - Also known as MSG2. Experimental evidence at protein level: Swiss-Prot protein existence level 1. Aux/IAA proteins are short-lived transcriptional factors that function as repressors of early auxin response genes at low auxin concentrations. Repression is thought to result from the interaction with auxin response factors (ARFs), proteins that bind to the auxin- responsive promoter element (AuxRE). Formation of heterodimers with ARF proteins may alter their ability to modulate early auxin response genes expression. From Arabidopsis thaliana (Mouse-ear cress).
   1267..1366    -  protein_bind   attL2: mutant version of attL; recombination site for the Gateway® LR reaction LR Clonase™
   1384..1402    -  promoter       T7 promoter: promoter for bacteriophage T7 RNA polymerase
   1536..2345    +  CDS            KanR: aminoglycoside phosphotransferase; aph(3')-Ia; confers resistance to kanamycin in bacteria or G418 (Geneticin®) in eukaryotes
   2492..3080    +  rep_origin     ori: high-copy-number ColE1/pMB1/pBR322/pUC origin of replication
