[The description below was written by a language model from this plasmid's Addgene catalogue record and pLannotate feature annotations shown in this document.]
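Description:
pDONR-IAA19_no stop is a Gateway entry clone built in the pDONR221 backbone and carrying the Arabidopsis thaliana IAA19 coding sequence (also known as MSG2 or AT3G15540) with its stop codon removed. The annotated sequence is 3,142 nt. It is a bacterial cloning plasmid, maintained in E. coli through a high-copy ColE1/pUC-type origin and selected with kanamycin through an aminoglycoside phosphotransferase (KanR) gene. Although the catalogue calls it a donor vector, the feature table shows the insert flanked by attL1 and attL2. This means the BP recombination has already taken place, and the plasmid is ready for LR reactions into attR-containing destination vectors.

The insert encodes an Aux/IAA protein, one of a family of short-lived transcriptional repressors. These proteins restrain early auxin response genes at low auxin levels, reportedly by interacting with ARF transcription factors. No promoter is positioned to express IAA19 in this plasmid. The rrnB T1 and T2 terminators upstream of attL1 insulate the cloning site from read-through transcription, and the T7 promoter beyond attL2 points back toward the insert in antisense orientation. The short lacI and lacZα fragments are backbone remnants with no functional role, and M13 primer sites flank the cassette for sequence verification.

Omitting the stop codon allows the open reading frame to continue through attL2-derived sequence after LR transfer, so IAA19 can be fused to C-terminal tags or reporters supplied by the destination vector. The associated publication concerns a synthetic approach to the tunability of auxin signaling. The record does not specify which destination vectors or fusion partners were intended.
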