Addgene plasmid #83857: pDONR-IAA19_no stop
Purpose: Gateway donor vector for IAA19 with no stop codon
Depositing lab: Jennifer Nemhauser. Depositing organization: University of Washington. Publication: A synthetic approach reveals extensive tunability of auxin signaling. Havens KA, Guseman JM, Jang SS, Pierre-Jerome E, Bolten N, Klavins E, Nemhauser JL. Plant Physiol. 2012 Sep;160(1):135-42. doi: 10.1104/pp.112.202184. Epub 2012 Jul 27. PubMed 22843664.
Backbone
  Vector backbone: pDONR221
  Backbone manufacturer: Invitrogen
  Vector type: Gateway Donor vector
Growth in bacteria
  Bacterial resistance: Kanamycin, 50 μg/mL
  Growth temperature: 37°C
  Growth strain: DH5alpha
  Copy number: Unknown
Gene/Insert
  Gene/Insert name: IAA19
  Species: A. thaliana (mustard weed)
  Mutation: no stop codon
  Entrez Gene: IAA19 (a.k.a. AT3G15540, MASSUGU 2, MJK13.22, MSG2, indole-3-acetic acid inducible 19)
  Cloning method: Gateway Cloning
  Sequencing primers: 5′ M13F; 3′ M13R
Terms and licenses: Academic/Nonprofit Terms; Industry Terms: Not Available to Industry
How to cite: pDONR-IAA19_no stop was a gift from Jennifer Nemhauser (Addgene plasmid # 83857 ; http://n2t.net/addgene:83857 ; RRID:Addgene_83857)
