>Addgene plasmid #83857 | pDONR-IAA19_no stop | addgene partial sequence | sequence record 161889 | M13-F20 5'-TGTAAAACGACGGCCAGT-3'
ATGATTTTATTTTGACTGATAGTGACCTGTTCGTTGCAACAAATTGATGAGCAATGCTTTTTTATAATGC
CAACTTTGTACAAAAAAGCAGGCTTCAAAATGGAGAAGGAAGGACTCGGGCTTGAGATAACGGAGCTGAG
ATTGGGGCTTCCGGGGAGAGATGTGGCAGAGAAGATGATGAAGAAGAGAGCTTTCACGGAGATGAATATG
ACGTCGTCGGGTAGTAATAGTGATCAATGTGAAAGCGGCGTCGTTTCATCTGGTGGTGACGCTGAGAAGG
TTAATGATTCGCCGGCGGCGAAAAGCCAGGTGGTGGGGTGGCCACCGGTTTGTTCTTACCGGAAGAAAAA
CAGCTGTAAGGAAGCTTCGACCACGAAAGTGGGGTTAGGGTATGTGAAAGTGAGCATGGATGGTGTGCCT
TATTTGAGGAAGATGGATCTTGGTTCGAGCCAAGGCTATGATGATCTAGCCTTTGCTCTTGATAAGCTCT
TCGGTTTCCGTGGCATCGGTGTGGCCTTGAAAGATGGTGACAACTGCGAATACGTTACCATATACGAAGA
CAAAGATGGAGACTGGATGCTCGCCGGTGATGTACCTTGGGGGATGTTTCTAGAGTCATGCAAGAGGTTG
AGAATAATGAAAAGATCGGATGCTACCGGGTTTGGGCTGCAGCCTAGAGGAGTAGACGAGCACCCAGCTT
TCTTGTACAAAGTTGGCATTATAAGAAAGCATTGCTTATCAATTTGTTGCAACGAACAGGTCACTATCAG
TCAAAATAAAATCATTATTTGCCATCCAGCTGATATCCCCTATAGTGAGTCGTATTACATGGTCATAGCT
GTTT
